>Addgene plasmid #167634 | pKP1410 | addgene full sequence | sequence record 337287 | Addgene NGS Result
ATGAACAAGAAGATTCATTCCCTGGCCTTGTTGGTCAATCTGGGGATTTATGGGGTAGCGCAGGCACAAG
AGCCGACCGATACTCCTGTTTCACATGACTGTACTATTGTCGTTACCGCCGCCGAGCAGAACTTACAGGC
GCCTGGCGTTTCGACCATCACCGCAGATGAAATCCGCAAAAACCCGGTTGCCCGCGATGTGTCGAAGATC
ATCCGTACCATGCCAGGCGTTAACCTGACCGGTAACTCCACCAGTGGTCAGCGTGGGAATAACCGACAGA
TTGATATTCGCGGTATGGGTCCGGAAAACACGCTGATTTTGATTGACGGCAAGCCGGTAAGCAGCCGTAA
CTCGGTGCGTCAGGGCTGGCGTGGCGAGCGCGATACCCGTGGTGATACTTCCTGGGTGCCACCTGAAATG
ATTGAACGTATTGAAGTTCTGCGTGGTCCGGCAGCTGCGCGTTATGGCAACGGCGCGGCGGGCGGCGTGG
TTAACATCATTACCAAAAAAGGCAGCGGCGAGTGGCACGGCTCCTGGGACGCATATTTCAATGCGCCAGA
ACATAAAGAGGAAGGTGCCACCAAACGCACTAACTTTAGCCTGACCGGTCCGCTGGGCGACGAATTCAGC
TTCCGTTTGTATGGCAACCTCGACAAAACCCAGGCTGACGCGTGGGATATCAACCAGGGCCATCAGTCCG
CGCGTGCCGGAACGTATGCCACGACGTTACCAGCCGGGCGCGAAGGGGTAATCAACAAAGATATTAATGG
CGTGGTGCGCTGGGATTTCGCGCCATTGCAATCGCTGGAACTGGAAGCAGGTTACAGCCGCCAGGGTAAC
CTGTATGCGGGCGACACCCAGAATACCAACTCCGATTCCTATACCCGCTCGAAATATGGCGATGAAACCA
ACCGTCTGTATCGCCAGAACTACGCGCTGACCTGGAACGGTGGCTGGGATAACGGCGTGACCACCAGCAA
CTGGGTGCAGTACGAACACACCCGTAACTCGCGTATTCCGGAAGGTCTGGCGGGCGGTACCGAAGGGAAA
TTTAACGAAAAAGCGACACAGGATTTCGTCGATATCGATCTTGATGACGTGATGCTGCACAGCGAAGTTA
ACCTGCCGATTGATTTCCTCGTTAACCAGACGCTGACGCTGGGTACGGAGTGGAATCAGCAACGGATGAA
GGACTTAAGTTCCAACACCCAGGCACTGACCGGAACGAATACCGGTGGCGCTATTGATGGCGTGAGTACC
ACCGACCGTAGCCCGTATTCAAAAGCAGAAATTTTCTCGCTGTTTGCCGAAAACAACATGGAGCTGACTG
ACAGCACCATCGTAACGCCGGGGCTGCGTTTCGATCATCACAGTATTGTCGGCAATAACTGGAGCCCGGC
GCTGAACATATCGCAAGGTTTAGGCGATGACTTCACGCTGAAAATGGGCATCGCCCGTGCTTATAAAGCG
CCGAGCCTGTACCAGACTAACCCGAACTACATTCTCTACAGTAAAGGTCAGGGTTGCTATGCCAGCGCGG
GCGGCTGCTATCTGCAAGGTAACGATGACCTGAAAGCAGAAACCAGCATCAACAAAGAGATTGGTCTGGA
GTTCAAACGCGACGGGTGGCTGGCGGGCGTCACCTGGTTCCGTAACGATTATCGCAATAAGATTGAAGCG
GGCTATGTGGCTGTAGGGCAAAACGCAGTCGGCACCGATCTCTATCAGTGGGATAACGTGCCGAAAGCGG
TGGTTGAAGGTCTGGAAGGATCGTTAAACGTACCGGTTAGCGAAACGGTGATGTGGACCAATAACATCAC
TTATATGCTGAAGAGTGAAAACAAAACCACGGGCGACCGTTTGTCGATCATCCCGGAGTATACGTTGAAC
TCAACGCTGAGCTGGCAGGCACGGGAAGATTTGTCGATGCAAACGACCTTCACCTGGTACGGCAAGCAGC
AGCCGAAGAAGTACAACTATAAAGGTCAGCCAGCGGTTGGACCGGAAACCAAAGAAATTAGTCCTTACAG
CATTGTTGGCCTGAGCGCGACCTGGGATGTGACGAAGAATGTCAGTCTGACCGGCGGCGTGGACAATCTG
TTCGACAAACGTTTGTGGCGTGCGGGTAATGCCCAGACCACGGGCGATTTGGCAGGGGCCAACTATATCG
CCGGTGCCGGGGCGTATACCTATAACGAGCCGGGACGTACGTGGTATATGAGCGTAAACACCCACTTCTG
ATCATGGTACCCGGGGATCCTCTAGAGTCGACCTGCAGGCATGCAAGCTTGGCTGTTTTGGCGGATGAGA
GAAGATTTTCAGCCTGATACAGATTAAATCAGAACGCAGAAGCGGTCTGATAAAACAGAATTTGCCTGGC
GGCAGTAGCGCGGTGGTCCCACCTGACCCCATGCCGAACTCAGAAGTGAAACGCCGTAGCGCCGATGGTA
GTGTGGGGTCTCCCCATGCGAGAGTAGGGAACTGCCAGGCATCAAATAAAACGAAAGGCTCAGTCGAAAG
ACTGGGCCTTTCGTTTTATCTGTTGTTTGTCGGTGAACGCTCTCCTGAGTAGGACAAATCCGCCGGGAGC
GGATTTGAACGTTGCGAAGCAACGGCCCGGAGGGTGGCGGGCAGGACGCCCGCCATAAACTGCCAGGCAT
CAAATTAAGCAGAAGGCCATCCTGACGGATGGCCTTTTTGCGTTTCTACAAACTCTTTTGTTTATTTTTC
TAAATACATTCAAATATGTATCCGCTCATGAGACAATAACCCTGATAAATGCTTCAATAATATTGAAAAA
GGAAGAGTATGAGTATTCAACATTTCCGTGTCGCCCTTATTCCCTTTTTTGCGGCATTTTGCCTTCCTGT
TTTTGCTCACCCAGAAACGCTGGTGAAAGTAAAAGATGCTGAAGATCAGTTGGGTGCACGAGTGGGTTAC
ATCGAACTGGATCTCAACAGCGGTAAGATCCTTGAGAGTTTTCGCCCCGAAGAACGTTTTCCAATGATGA
GCACTTTTAAAGTTCTGCTATGTGGCGCGGTATTATCCCGTGTTGACGCCGGGCAAGAGCAACTCGGTCG
CCGCATACACTATTCTCAGAATGACTTGGTTGAGTACTCACCAGTCACAGAAAAGCATCTTACGGATGGC
ATGACAGTAAGAGAATTATGCAGTGCTGCCATAACCATGAGTGATAACACTGCGGCCAACTTACTTCTGA
CAACGATCGGAGGACCGAAGGAGCTAACCGCTTTTTTGCACAACATGGGGGATCATGTAACTCGCCTTGA
TCGTTGGGAACCGGAGCTGAATGAAGCCATACCAAACGACGAGCGTGACACCACGATGCCTGTAGCAATG
GCAACAACGTTGCGCAAACTATTAACTGGCGAACTACTTACTCTAGCTTCCCGGCAACAATTAATAGACT
GGATGGAGGCGGATAAAGTTGCAGGACCACTTCTGCGCTCGGCCCTTCCGGCTGGCTGGTTTATTGCTGA
TAAATCTGGAGCCGGTGAGCGTGGGTCTCGCGGTATCATTGCAGCACTGGGGCCAGATGGTAAGCCCTCC
CGTATCGTAGTTATCTACACGACGGGGAGTCAGGCAACTATGGATGAACGAAATAGACAGATCGCTGAGA
TAGGTGCCTCACTGATTAAGCATTGGTAACTGTCAGACCAAGTTTACTCATATATACTTTAGATTGATT
[125 nt withheld, positions 3710-3834]
C
[141 nt withheld, positions 3836-3976]
CCTTTGACGTTGGAGTCCACGTTCTTT
[37 nt withheld, positions 4004-4040]
ACCCTATCTCGGGCTATTCTTTTGATTTATAAGGGATTTTGCCGATTTCGGCCTATTGGTTAAAAAATGA
GCTGATTTAACAAAAATTTAACGCGAATTTTAACAAAATATTAACGTTTACAATTTAAAAGGATCTAGGT
GAAGATCCTTTTTGATAATCTCATGACCAAAATCCCTTAACGTGAGTTTTCGTTCCACTGAGCGTCAGAC
CCCGTAGAAAAGATCAAAGGATCTTCTTGAGATCCTTTTTTTCTGCGCGTAATCTGCTGCTTGCAAACAA
AAAAACCACCGCTACCAGCGGTGGTTTGTTTGCCGGATCAAGAGCTACCAACTCTTTTTCCGAAGGTAAC
TGGCTTCAGCAGAGCGCAGATACCAAATACTGTCCTTCTAGTGTAGCCGTAGTTAGGCCACCACTTCAAG
AACTCTGTAGCACCGCCTACATACCTCGCTCTGCTAATCCTGTTACCAGTGGCTGCTGCCAGTGGCGATA
AGTCGTGTCTTACCGGGTTGGACTCAAGACGATAGTTACCGGATAAGGCGCAGCGGTCGGGCTGAACGGG
GGGTTCGTGCACACAGCCCAGCTTGGAGCGAACGACCTACACCGAACTGAGATACCTACAGCGTGAGCTA
TGAGAAAGCGCCACGCTTCCCGAAGGGAGAAAGGCGGACAGGTATCCGGTAAGCGGCAGGGTCGGAACAG
GAGAGCGCACGAGGGAGCTTCCAGGGGGAAACGCCTGGTATCTTTATAGTCCTGTCGGGTTTCGCCACCT
CTGACTTGAGCGTCGATTTTTGTGATGCTCGTCAGGGGGGCGGAGCCTATGGAAAAACGCCAGCAACGCG
GCCTTTTTACGGTTCCTGGCCTTTTGCTGGCCTTTTGCTCACATGTTCTTTCCTGCGTTATCCCCTGATT
CTGTGGATAACCGTATTACCGCCTTTGAGTGAGCTGATACCGCTCGCCGCAGCCGAACGACCGAGCGCAG
CGAGTCAGTGAGCGAGGAAGCGGAAGAGCGCCTGATGCGGTATTTTCTCCTTACGCATCTGTGCGGTATT
TCACACCGCATAGGGTCATGGCTGCGCCCCGACACCCGCCAACACCCGCTGACGCGCCCTGACGGGCTTG
TCTGCTCCCGGCATCCGCTTACAGACAAGCTGTGACCGTCTCCGGGAGCTGCATGTGTCAGAGGTTTTCA
CCGTCATCACCGAAACGCGCGAGGCAGAAGGAGATGGCGCCCAACAGTCCCCCGGCCACGGGGCCTGCCA
CCATACCCACGCCGAAACAAGCGCTCATGAGCCCGAAGTGGCGAGCCCGATCTTCCCCATCGGTGATGTC
GGCGATATAGGCGCCAGCAACCGCACCTGTGGCGCCGGTGATGCCGGCCACGATGCGTCCGGCGTAGAGG
ATCTGCTCATGTTTGACAGCTTATCATCGATGCATAATGTGCCTGTCAAATGGACGAAGCAGGGATTCTG
CAAACCCTATGCTACTCCGTCAAGCCGTCAATTGTCTGATTCGTTACCAATTATGACAACTTGACGGCTA
CATCATTCACTTTTTCTTCACAACCGGCACGGAACTCGCTCGGGCTGGCCCCGGTGCATTTTTTAAATAC
CCGCGAGAAATAGAGTTGATCGTCAAAACCAACATTGCGACCGACGGTGGCGATAGGCATCCGGGTGGTG
CTCAAAAGCAGCTTCGCCTGGCTGATACGTTGGTCCTCGCGCCAGCTTAAGACGCTAATCCCTAACTGCT
GGCGGAAAAGATGTGACAGACGCGACGGCGACAAGCAAACATGCTGTGCGACGCTGGCGATATCAAAATT
GCTGTCTGCCAGGTGATCGCTGATGTACTGACAAGCCTCGCGTACCCGATTATCCATCGGTGGATGGAGC
GACTCGTTAATCGCTTCCATGCGCCGCAGTAACAATTGCTCAAGCAGATTTATCGCCAGCAGCTCCGAAT
AGCGCCCTTCCCCTTGCCCGGCGTTAATGATTTGCCCAAACAGGTCGCTGAAATGCGGCTGGTGCGCTTC
ATCCGGGCGAAAGAACCCCGTATTGGCAAATATTGACGGCCAGTTAAGCCATTCATGCCAGTAGGCGCGC
GGACGAAAGTAAACCCACTGGTGATACCATTCGCGAGCCTCCGGATGACGACCGTAGTGATGAATCTCTC
CTGGCGGGAACAGCAAAATATCACCCGGTCGGCAAACAAATTCTCGTCCCTGATTTTTCACCACCCCCTG
ACCGCGAATGGTGAGATTGAGAATATAACCTTTCATTCCCAGCGGTCGGTCGATAAAAAAATCGAGATAA
CCGTTGGCCTCAATCGGCGTTAAACCCGCCACCAGATGGGCATTAAACGAGTATCCCGGCAGCAGGGGAT
CATTTTGCGCTTCAGCCATACTTTTCATACTCCCGCCATTCAGAGAAGAAACCAATTGTCCATATTGCAT
CAGACATTGCCGTCACTGCGTCTTTTACTGGCTCTTCTCGCTAACCAAACCGGTAACCCCGCTTATTAAA
AGCATTCTGTAACAAAGCGGGACCAAAGCCATGACAAAAACGCGTAACAAAAGTGTCTATAATCACGGCA
GAAAAGTCCACATTGATTATTTGCACGGCGTCACACTTTGCTATGCCATAGCATTTTTATCCATAAGATT
AGCGGATCCTACCTGACGCTTTTTATCGCAACTCTCTACTGTTTCTCCATACCCGTTTTTTTGGGCTAGC
AGGAGGAATTCACC
Features (pLannotate 1.2.2; 15 found; start..end, strand, type, name):
      1..2238    +  CDS            fepA: FEPA_ECOLI - Also known as fep, feuB. Experimental evidence at protein level: Swiss-Prot protein existence level 1. This protein is involved in the initial step of iron uptake by binding ferrienterobactin (Fe-ENT), an iron chelatin siderophore that allows E.coli to extract iron from the environment. FepA also acts as a receptor for colicins B and D. From Escherichia coli (strain K12).
   2246..2290    +  misc_feature   MCS (fragment): pUC18/19 multiple cloning site
   2374..2489    +  ncRNA          5S rRNA: Accession: RF00001 - 5S ribosomal RNA
   2493..2579    +  terminator     rrnB T1 terminator: Escherichia coli rrnB; transcription terminator T1 from the E. coli rrnB gene
   2671..2698    +  terminator     rrnB T2 terminator: transcription terminator T2 from the E. coli rrnB gene
   2717..2808    +  promoter       AmpR promoter: bla
   2809..3669    +  CDS            AmpR: β-lactamase; bla; confers resistance to ampicillin, carbenicillin, and related antibiotics
   3711..4091    +  rep_origin     M13 ori (sequence partly withheld): M13 bacteriophage origin of replication; arrow indicates direction of (+) strand synthesis
   4277..4865    +  rep_origin     ori: high-copy-number ColE1/pMB1/pBR322/pUC origin of replication
   5051..5102    -  misc_feature   bom (fragment): basis of mobility region from pBR322
   5218..5257    -  CDS            rop (fragment): Rop protein, which maintains plasmids at low copy number; rop
   5258..5443    -  CDS            TcR (fragment): tetracycline efflux protein; tet; confers resistance to tetracycline
   5453..5471    +  promoter       tet promoter (fragment): E. coli promoter for tetracycline efflux protein gene
   5561..6439    -  CDS            araC: L-arabinose regulatory protein; araC
   6466..6750    +  promoter       araBAD promoter: araBAD; promoter of the L-arabinose operon of E. coli; the araC regulatory gene is transcribed in the opposite direction (Guzman et al., 1995)
