[The description below was written by a language model from this plasmid's Addgene catalogue record and pLannotate feature annotations shown in this document.]
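Description:
pKP1410 is a bacterial expression plasmid built on the pBAD24 backbone that carries the Escherichia coli fepA gene with a single aspartate-to-cysteine substitution, D12C. The residue number does not count from the start codon of the insert; counted from the initiating methionine, the same change is D34C. FepA is the outer membrane receptor that binds ferric enterobactin in the first step of siderophore-mediated iron uptake, and it also serves as the receptor for colicins B and D. The record notes that the plasmid derives from a parent construct, pKP515, in the same collection. The cloning sites used are not recorded.

In the sequenced 6.8 kb plasmid, the fepA coding region sits directly downstream of the araBAD promoter, with the araC regulator gene transcribed divergently, so expression is controlled by L-arabinose. A remnant of the multiple cloning site follows the gene. Next comes the rrnB segment, containing the 5S rRNA sequence and the T1 and T2 terminators, which stops transcription before the rest of the backbone. The plasmid replicates from a high-copy ColE1/pMB1-type origin and is selected with ampicillin through the bla gene and its own promoter. An M13 phage origin is also present. Fragments of bom, rop, the tetracycline resistance gene and its promoter are non-functional leftovers of the pBR322 lineage. The associated work concerns in vivo TonB–FepA contact sites, which suggests the engineered cysteine is a site-specific probe for such interactions, although the record states the purpose only as expression of FepA D12C.
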