Addgene plasmid #167634: pKP1410
Purpose: Express FepA D12C . Please note that mutation numbers are not based on start codon of insert.
Depositing lab: Kathleen Postle. Depositing organization: Pennsylvania State University. Publication: Identification of New In Vivo TonB-FepA Rendezvous Sites. Postle K, Kho K, Gresock M, Ghosh J, Larsen R. bioRxiv 2021.12.08.471779 10.1101/2021.12.08.471779.
Backbone
  Vector backbone: pBAD24
  Vector type: Bacterial Expression
Growth in bacteria
  Bacterial resistance: Ampicillin, 100 μg/mL
  Growth temperature: 37°C
  Growth strain: DH5alpha
  Copy number: High Copy
Gene/Insert
  Gene/Insert name: fepA D12C
  Species: Escherichia coli
  Mutation: FepA with D12C mutation. (Numbering based on start codon is D34C.)
  Cloning method: Restriction Enzyme; 5′ cloning site Unknown (unknown if destroyed)
Terms and licenses: Academic/Nonprofit Terms; Industry Terms: Not Available to Industry
Depositor comments: The parent is pKP515 in this collection (PMID: 12218040)
How to cite: pKP1410 was a gift from Kathleen Postle (Addgene plasmid # 167634 ; http://n2t.net/addgene:167634 ; RRID:Addgene_167634)
